>Addgene plasmid #130642 | pSL0426 (CRISPR with spc3) | addgene full sequence | sequence record 255015 | Addgene NGS Result
GAAGATCATCTTATTAATCAGATAAAATATTTCTAGATTTCAGTGCAATTTATCTCTTCAAATGTAGCAC
CTGAAGTCAGCCCCATACGATATAAGTTGTAATTCTCATGTTAGTCATGCCCCGCGCCCACCGGAAGGAG
CTGACTGGGTTGAAGGCTCTCAAGGGCATCGGTCGAGATCCCGGTGCCTAATGAGTGAGCTAACTTACAT
TAATTGCGTTGCGCTCACTGCCCGCTTTCCAGTCGGGAAACCTGTCGTGCCAGCTGCATTAATGAATCGG
CCAACGCGCGGGGAGAGGCGGTTTGCGTATTGGGCGCCAGGGTGGTTTTTCTTTTCACCAGTGAGACGGG
CAACAGCTGATTGCCCTTCACCGCCTGGCCCTGAGAGAGTTGCAGCAAGCGGTCCACGCTGGTTTGCCCC
AGCAGGCGAAAATCCTGTTTGATGGTGGTTAACGGCGGGATATAACATGAGCTGTCTTCGGTATCGTCGT
ATCCCACTACCGAGATGTCCGCACCAACGCGCAGCCCGGACTCGGTAATGGCGCGCATTGCGCCCAGCGC
CATCTGATCGTTGGCAACCAGCATCGCAGTGGGAACGATGCCCTCATTCAGCATTTGCATGGTTTGTTGA
AAACCGGACATGGCACTCCAGTCGCCTTCCCGTTCCGCTATCGGCTGAATTTGATTGCGAGTGAGATATT
TATGCCAGCCAGCCAGACGCAGACGCGCCGAGACAGAACTTAATGGGCCCGCTAACAGCGCGATTTGCTG
GTGACCCAATGCGACCAGATGCTCCACGCCCAGTCGCGTACCGTCTTCATGGGAGAAAATAATACTGTTG
ATGGGTGTCTGGTCAGAGACATCAAGAAATAACGCCGGAACATTAGTGCAGGCAGCTTCCACAGCAATGG
CATCCTGGTCATCCAGCGGATAGTTAATGATCAGCCCACTGACGCGTTGCGCGAGAAGATTGTGCACCGC
CGCTTTACAGGCTTCGACGCCGCTTCGTTCTACCATCGACACCACCACGCTGGCACCCAGTTGATCGGCG
CGAGATTTAATCGCCGCGACAATTTGCGACGGCGCGTGCAGGGCCAGACTGGAGGTGGCAACGCCAATCA
GCAACGACTGTTTGCCCGCCAGTTGTTGTGCCACGCGGTTGGGAATGTAATTCAGCTCCGCCATCGCCGC
TTCCACTTTTTCCCGCGTTTTCGCAGAAACGTGGCTGGCCTGGTTCACCACGCGGGAAACGGTCTGATAA
GAGACACCGGCATACTCTGCGACATCGTATAACGTTACTGGTTTCACATTCACCACCCTGAATTGACTCT
CTTCCGGGCGCTATCATGCCATACCGCGAAAGGTTTTGCGCCATTCGATGGTGTCCGGGATCTCGACGCT
CTCCCTTATGCGACTCCTGCATTAGGAAATTAATACGACTCACTATAGGGGAATTGTGAGCGGATAACAA
TTCCCCTGTAGAAATAATTTTGTTTAACTTTAATAAGGAGATATACCATGGGTGAACTGCCGAGTAGGTA
GCTGATAACTTACAGGACGCTTTGGCTTCATTGCTTTTCAGGTGAACTGCCGAGTAGGTAGCTGATAACC
CTAGGCTGCTGCCACCGCTGAGCAATAACTAGCATAACCCCTTGGGGCCTCTAAACGGGTCTTGAGGGGT
TTTTTGCTGAAACCTCAGGCATTTGAGAAGCACACGGTCACACTGCTTCCGGTAGTCAATAAACCGGTAA
ACCAGCAATAGACATAAGCGGCTATTTAACGACCCTGCCCTGAACCGACGACCGGGTCGAATTTGCTTTC
GAATTTCTGCCATTCATCCGCTTATTATCACTTATTCAGGCGTAGCAACCAGGCGTTTAAGGGCACCAAT
AACTGCCTTAAAAAAATTACGCCCCGCCCTGCCACTCATCGCAGTACTGTTGTAATTCATTAAGCATTCT
GCCGACATGGAAGCCATCACAAACGGCATGATGAACCTGAATCGCCAGCGGCATCAGCACCTTGTCGCCT
TGCGTATAATATTTGCCCATAGTGAAAACGGGGGCGAAGAAGTTGTCCATATTGGCCACGTTTAAATCAA
AACTGGTGAAACTCACCCAGGGATTGGCTGAGACGAAAAACATATTCTCAATAAACCCTTTAGGGAAATA
GGCCAGGTTTTCACCGTAACACGCCACATCTTGCGAATATATGTGTAGAAACTGCCGGAAATCGTCGTGG
TATTCACTCCAGAGCGATGAAAACGTTTCAGTTTGCTCATGGAAAACGGTGTAACAAGGGTGAACACTAT
CCCATATCACCAGCTCACCGTCTTTCATTGCCATACGGAACTCCGGATGAGCATTCATCAGGCGGGCAAG
AATGTGAATAAAGGCCGGATAAAACTTGTGCTTATTTTTCTTTACGGTCTTTAAAAAGGCCGTAATATCC
AGCTGAACGGTCTGGTTATAGGTACATTGAGCAACTGACTGAAATGCCTCAAAATGTTCTTTACGATGCC
ATTGGGATATATCAACGGTGGTATATCCAGTGATTTTTTTCTCCATTTTAGCTTCCTTAGCTCCTGAAAA
TCTCGATAACTCAAAAAATACGCCCGGTAGTGATCTTATTTCATTATGGTGAAAGTTGGAACCTCTTACG
TGCCGATCAACGTCTCATTTTCGCCAAAAGTTGGCCCAGGGCTTCCCGGTATCAACAGGGACACCAGGAT
TTATTTATTCTGCGAAGTGATCTTCCGTCACAGGTATTTATTCGGCGCAAAGTGCGTCGGGTGATGCTGC
CAACTTACTGATTTAGTGTATGATGGTGTTTTTGAGGTGCTCCAGTGGCTTCTGTTTCTATCAGCTGTCC
CTCCTGTTCAGCTACTGACGGGGTGGTGCGTAACGGCAAAAGCACCGCCGGACATCAGCGCTAGCGGAGT
GTATACTGGCTTACTATGTTGGCACTGATGAGGGTGTCAGTGAAGTGCTTCATGTGGCAGGAGAAAAAAG
GCTGCACCGGTGCGTCAGCAGAATATGTGATACAGGATATATTCCGCTTCCTCGCTCACTGACTCGCTAC
GCTCGGTCGTTCGACTGCGGCGAGCGGAAATGGCTTACGAACGGGGCGGAGATTTCCTGGAAGATGCCAG
GAAGATACTTAACAGGGAAGTGAGAGGGCCGCGGCAAAGCCGTTTTTCCATAGGCTCCGCCCCCCTGACA
AGCATCACGAAATCTGACGCTCAAATCAGTGGTGGCGAAACCCGACAGGACTATAAAGATACCAGGCGTT
TCCCCCTGGCGGCTCCCTCGTGCGCTCTCCTGTTCCTGCCTTTCGGTTTACCGGTGTCATTCCGCTGTTA
TGGCCGCGTTTGTCTCATTCCACGCCTGACACTCAGTTCCGGGTAGGCAGTTCGCTCCAAGCTGGACTGT
ATGCACGAACCCCCCGTTCAGTCCGACCGCTGCGCCTTATCCGGTAACTATCGTCTTGAGTCCAACCCGG
AAAGACATGCAAAAGCACCACTGGCAGCAGCCACTGGTAATTGATTTAGAGGAGTTAGTCTTGAAGTCAT
GCGCCGGTTAAGGCTAAACTGAAAGGACAAGTTTTGGTGACTGCGCTCCTCCAAGCCAGTTACCTCGGTT
CAAAGAGTTGGTAGCTCAGAGAACCTTCGAAAAACCGCCCTGCAAGGCGGTTTTTTCGTTTTCAGAGCAA
GAGATTACGCGCAGACCAAAACGATCTCAA
Features (pLannotate 1.2.2; 15 found; start..end, strand, type, name):
    112..176     -  CDS            TcR (fragment): tetracycline efflux protein; tet; confers resistance to tetracycline
    191..212     -  protein_bind   CAP binding site: CAP binding activates transcription in the presence of cAMP. E. coli catabolite activator protein
    225..1307    -  CDS            lacI: lac repressor; lacI; The lac repressor binds to the lac operator to inhibit transcription in E. coli. This inhibition can be relieved by adding lactose or isopropyl-β-D-thiogalactopyranoside (IPTG).
   1308..1385    -  promoter       lacI promoter: lacI
   1393..1428    -  CDS            TcR (fragment): tetracycline efflux protein; tet; confers resistance to tetracycline
   1431..1449    +  promoter       T7 promoter: promoter for bacteriophage T7 RNA polymerase
   1450..1474    +  protein_bind   lac operator: The lac repressor binds to the lac operator to inhibit transcription in E. coli. This inhibition can be relieved by adding lactose or isopropyl-β-D-thiogalactopyranoside (IPTG). lac repressor encoded by lacI
   1489..1511    +  RBS            RBS: efficient ribosome binding site from bacteriophage T7 gene 10 (Olins and Rangwala, 1989)
   1614..1631    +  CDS            SET1 (fragment): solubility-enhancement tag derived from T7 phage gene 10B
   1639..1686    +  terminator     T7 terminator: transcription terminator for bacteriophage T7 RNA polymerase
   1910..2566    -  CDS            cat: CAT_ECOLX - Experimental evidence at protein level: Swiss-Prot protein existence level 1. This enzyme is an effector of chloramphenicol resistance in bacteria. From Escherichia coli. This protein is used as a marker in many commonly used cloning vectors, such as pACYC184.
   2567..2669    -  promoter       cat promoter: promoter of the E. coli cat gene encoding chloramphenicol acetyltransferase
   2790..2933    +  mobile_element IS1 (fragment): prokaryotic transposable element IS1
   3052..3107    -  rep_origin     RSF ori (fragment): Plasmids containing the RSF 1030 origin of replication can be propagated in E. coli cells that contain additional plasmids with compatible origins.
   3195..3740    -  rep_origin     p15A ori: Plasmids containing the medium-copy-number p15A origin of replication can be propagated in E. coli cells that contain a second plasmid with the ColE1 origin.
