[The description below was written by a language model from this plasmid's Addgene catalogue record and pLannotate feature annotations shown in this document.]
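Description:
pSL0426 (CRISPR with spc3) is a small (about 3.7 kb) bacterial expression plasmid built on the pACYCDuet-1 backbone. It supplies the CRISPR RNA component of the Vibrio cholerae CRISPR-associated transposase system (VchCAST, previously referred to as INTEGRATE). It replicates in E. coli from a p15A origin, which is compatible with ColE1-type plasmids and so allows co-transformation with other vectors. Selection is by chloramphenicol resistance from the cat gene under its own promoter. The catalogue lists the plasmid as high copy, although p15A is generally considered a lower- to medium-copy origin. The short TcR, IS1, RSF ori and SET1 fragments in the feature table are most likely backbone remnants or partial annotation matches rather than functional elements.

The payload is a CRISPR array from V. cholerae that encodes a guide RNA carrying spacer 3 of the native CRISPR locus. The array itself was not annotated, but it presumably lies in the unannotated stretch between the T7 promoter region and the T7 terminator. Transcription is driven by a T7 promoter followed by a lac operator, and the plasmid also carries lacI with its own promoter. Expression therefore requires a host that supplies T7 RNA polymerase and can be induced with IPTG. A T7 gene 10 ribosome binding site remains from the Duet cassette but is not needed for an RNA product.

The plasmid provides only the guide RNA. It is meant to be combined with separate constructs supplying the Cas and transposition proteins and a donor transposon, which are not on this plasmid, for studies of RNA-guided DNA integration in bacteria.
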