Addgene plasmid #130642: pSL0426 (CRISPR with spc3)
Purpose: Expresses CRISPR RNA from a T7 promoter for VchCAST system. The CRISPR array encodes a guide RNA with spacer 3 from the native CRISPR.
Depositing lab: Samuel H. Sternberg. Depositing organization: Columbia University. Publication: Transposon-encoded CRISPR-Cas systems direct RNA-guided DNA integration. Klompe SE, Vo PLH, Halpin-Healy TS, Sternberg SH. Nature. 2019 Jul;571(7764):219-225. doi: 10.1038/s41586-019-1323-z. Epub 2019 Jun 12. PubMed 31189177.
Backbone
  Vector backbone: pACYCDuet-1
  Vector type: Bacterial Expression, CRISPR ; Transposon
Growth in bacteria
  Bacterial resistance: Chloramphenicol, 25 μg/mL
  Growth temperature: 37°C
  Growth strain: DH5alpha
  Copy number: High Copy
Gene/Insert
  Gene/Insert name: CRISPR(spacer-3)
  Species: Vibrio cholerae
  Promoter: T7
  Cloning method: Restriction Enzyme; 5′ cloning site Unknown (unknown if destroyed)
Terms and licenses: Academic/Nonprofit Terms; Industry Terms: Not Available to Industry
Depositor comments: Previously referred to as INTEGRATE.
How to cite: pSL0426 (CRISPR with spc3) was a gift from Samuel H. Sternberg (Addgene plasmid # 130642 ; http://n2t.net/addgene:130642 ; RRID:Addgene_130642)
